Addgene plasmid #14288: pAG414GPD-ECFP-ccdB
Purpose: (Empty Backbone)
Depositing lab: Susan Lindquist. Depositing organization: Whitehead Institute for Biomedical Research. Publication: A suite of Gateway cloning vectors for high-throughput genetic analysis in Saccharomyces cerevisiae. Alberti S, Gitler AD, Lindquist S. Yeast. 2007 Oct . 24(10):913-9. 10.1002/yea.1502 PubMed 17583893.
Backbone
  Vector backbone: pRS414
  Vector type: Yeast Expression ; Gateway Destination
  Selectable markers: TRP1
Growth in bacteria
  Bacterial resistance: Chloramphenicol and Ampicillin, 25 & 100 μg/mL
  Growth temperature: 37°C
  Growth strain: ccdB Survival
  Growth instructions: DB3.1, ccdB Survival
  Copy number: Unknown
Gene/Insert
  Gene/Insert name: None
  Tag / fusion protein: ECFP (N terminal on backbone)
  Cloning method: Gateway Cloning
  Sequencing primers: 5′ EGFP-C
Terms and licenses: Academic/Nonprofit Terms; Industry Terms: Not Available to Industry
Depositor comments: Type of plasmid: CEN. This plasmid contains the Gateway technology from Invitrogen; Invitrogen requires purchasing of Gateway Clonase for carrying out the Gateway recombinational cloning reaction http://www.invitrogen.com Please note that the full plasmid sequence is provided as a reference only, and may not match the exact sequence of the plasmid.
How to cite: pAG414GPD-ECFP-ccdB was a gift from Susan Lindquist (Addgene plasmid # 14288 ; http://n2t.net/addgene:14288 ; RRID:Addgene_14288)
