[The description below was written by a language model from this plasmid's Addgene catalogue record and pLannotate feature annotations shown in this document.]
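Description:
pAG414GPD-ECFP-ccdB is an empty Gateway destination vector for protein expression in Saccharomyces cerevisiae, built on the pRS414 backbone. It is a centromeric (CEN) shuttle plasmid: a CEN6/ARS element provides stable, low-copy maintenance in yeast, and the TRP1 gene with its own promoter allows selection by tryptophan prototrophy in trp1 strains. In E. coli it replicates from a ColE1/pUC-type origin and carries ampicillin resistance on the backbone. An f1 origin, T3 and T7 promoters, and lac/lacZα remnants are inherited from the pBluescript-derived parent.

The expression unit is driven by the constitutive GPD (TDH3/GAP) promoter. This is followed by the coding sequence for the cyan fluorescent protein ECFP, then the Gateway cassette, and finally the CYC1 transcription terminator. The cassette is flanked by attR1 and attR2 and contains a chloramphenicol resistance gene along with the ccdB toxin gene. Because CcdB poisons DNA gyrase, the unrecombined vector must be propagated in a ccdB-tolerant strain, where dual chloramphenicol and ampicillin selection retains the cassette.

In an LR recombination reaction with an entry clone, the attR-flanked cassette is exchanged for the gene of interest, and ccdB counter-selects against unreacted vector in ordinary E. coli strains. The inserted open reading frame then sits downstream of ECFP, giving an N-terminally ECFP-tagged fusion protein expressed constitutively in yeast. The vector belongs to a suite of yeast Gateway plasmids designed for high-throughput genetic analysis. An ECFP fusion of this kind lends itself to fluorescence-based work such as following protein localization or expression in live cells. The depositor notes that the full sequence is provided for reference only and may not match the physical plasmid exactly.
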