Features (pLannotate 1.2.2; 28 found; start..end, strand, type, name):
     70..573     -  misc_feature   CEN/ARS: S. cerevisiae CEN6 centromere fused to an autonomously replicating sequence
    610..714     +  promoter       AmpR promoter: bla
    715..1575    +  CDS            AmpR: β-lactamase; bla; confers resistance to ampicillin, carbenicillin, and related antibiotics
   1746..2334    +  rep_origin     ori: high-copy-number ColE1/pMB1/pBR322/pUC origin of replication
   2517..2609    +  CDS            lacI (fragment): lac repressor; lacI; The lac repressor binds to the lac operator to inhibit transcription in E. coli. This inhibition can be relieved by adding lactose or isopropyl-β-D-thiogalactopyranoside (IPTG).
   2622..2643    +  protein_bind   CAP binding site: CAP binding activates transcription in the presence of cAMP. E. coli catabolite activator protein
   2658..2688    +  promoter       lac promoter: promoter for the E. coli lac operon
   2696..2712    +  protein_bind   lac operator: The lac repressor binds to the lac operator to inhibit transcription in E. coli. This inhibition can be relieved by adding lactose or isopropyl-β-D-thiogalactopyranoside (IPTG). lac repressor encoded by lacI
   2757..2775    +  promoter       T3 promoter: promoter for bacteriophage T3 RNA polymerase
   2804..3448    +  promoter       GAP promoter: S. cerevisiae TDH3; promoter for glyceraldehyde-3-phosphate dehydrogenase
   3454..3477    +  misc_feature   MCS (fragment): pBluescript multiple cloning site
   3483..4199    +  CDS            ECFP: ECFP is a basic (constitutively fluorescent) cyan fluorescent protein published in 1996, derived from Aequorea victoria. It has low acid sensitivity.
   4224..4348    +  protein_bind   attR1: mutant version of attR; recombination site for the Gateway® LR reaction LR Clonase™
   4373..4403    +  promoter       lac UV5 promoter: E. coli lac promoter with an "up" mutation
   4427..4456    +  promoter       cat promoter (fragment): promoter of the E. coli cat gene encoding chloramphenicol acetyltransferase
   4457..5116    +  CDS            CmR: chloramphenicol acetyltransferase; cat; confers resistance to chloramphenicol
   5298..5456    +  CDS            ccdA (fragment): CCDA_ECO57 - Also known as H, letA. Experimental evidence at protein level: Swiss-Prot protein existence level 1. Antitoxin component of a type II toxin-antitoxin (TA) system which inhibits the post-segregational killing (PSK) of plasmid-free cells, also referred to as a plasmid addiction system. Binds to and blocks the activity of CcdB; will also remove bound CcdB protein from the CcdB-GyrA complex by forming a CcdA-CcdB complex, a process termed rejuvenation. Functions as a transcriptional corepressor for the ccdAB operon, repression also requires CcdB (By similarity). From Escherichia coli
   5461..5763    +  CDS            ccdB: CCDB_ECOLI - Also known as G, letB, letD. Experimental evidence at protein level: Swiss-Prot protein existence level 1. Toxic component of a type II toxin-antitoxin (TA) system, functioning in plasmid maintainence. Responsible for the post- segregational killing (PSK) of plasmid-free cells, also referred to as a plasmid addiction system. Half-life of over 2 hours. Cell killing by CcdB is accompanied by filamentation, defects in chromosome and plasmid segregation, defects in cell division, formation of anucleate cells, decreased DNA synthesis and plasmid loss. Interferes with the activity of DN
   5807..5931    -  protein_bind   attR2: mutant version of attR; recombination site for the Gateway® LR reaction LR Clonase™
   5938..6185    +  terminator     CYC1 terminator: S. cerevisiae CYC1; transcription terminator for CYC1
   6204..6222    -  promoter       T7 promoter: promoter for bacteriophage T7 RNA polymerase
   6230..6385    +  CDS            lacZα (fragment): LacZα fragment of β-galactosidase; lacZ fragment
   6393..6848    +  rep_origin     f1 ori (sequence partly withheld): f1 bacteriophage origin of replication; arrow indicates direction of (+) strand synthesis
   6849..6900    -  misc_feature   bom (fragment): basis of mobility region from pBR322
   6947..7621    -  CDS            TRP1: phosphoribosylanthranilate isomerase, required for tryptophan biosynthesis; S. cerevisiae TRP1; yeast auxotrophic marker
   7622..7902    -  promoter       TRP1 promoter: S. cerevisiae TRP1
   7903..7952    -  misc_feature   bom (fragment): basis of mobility region from pBR322
   8054..1       -  CDS            rop (fragment) (across the origin): Rop protein, which maintains plasmids at low copy number; rop
>Addgene plasmid #14288 | pAG414GPD-ECFP-ccdB | depositor full sequence | sequence record 7951 | Author sequence
GACGAAAGGGCCTCGTGATACGCCTATTTTTATAGGTTAATGTCATGATAATAATGGTTTCTTAGGACGG
ATCGCTTGCCTGTAACTTACACGCGCCTCGTATCTTTTAATGATGGAATAATTTGGGAATTTACTCTGTG
TTTATTTATTTTTATGTTTTGTATTTGGATTTTAGAAAGTAAATAAAGAAGGTAGAAGAGTTACGGAATG
AAGAAAAAAAAATAAACAAAGGTTTAAAAAATTTCAACAAAAAGCGTACTTTACATATATATTTATTAGA
CAAGAAAAGCAGATTAAATAGATATACATTCGATTAACGATAAGTAAAATGTAAAATCACAGGATTTTCG
TGTGTGGTCTTCTACACAGACAAGATGAAACAATTCGGCATTAATACCTGAGAGCAGGAAGAGCAAGATA
AAAGGTAGTATTTGTTGGCGATCCCCCTAGAGTCTTTTACATCTTCGGAAAACAAAAACTATTTTTTCTT
TAATTTCTTTTTTTACTTTCTATTTTTAATTTATATATTTATATTAAAAAATTTAAATTATAATTATTTT
TATAGCACGTGATGAAAAGGACCCAGGTGGCACTTTTCGGGGAAATGTGCGCGGAACCCCTATTTGTTTA
TTTTTCTAAATACATTCAAATATGTATCCGCTCATGAGACAATAACCCTGATAAATGCTTCAATAATATT
GAAAAAGGAAGAGTATGAGTATTCAACATTTCCGTGTCGCCCTTATTCCCTTTTTTGCGGCATTTTGCCT
TCCTGTTTTTGCTCACCCAGAAACGCTGGTGAAAGTAAAAGATGCTGAAGATCAGTTGGGTGCACGAGTG
GGTTACATCGAACTGGATCTCAACAGCGGTAAGATCCTTGAGAGTTTTCGCCCCGAAGAACGTTTTCCAA
TGATGAGCACTTTTAAAGTTCTGCTATGTGGCGCGGTATTATCCCGTATTGACGCCGGGCAAGAGCAACT
CGGTCGCCGCATACACTATTCTCAGAATGACTTGGTTGAGTACTCACCAGTCACAGAAAAGCATCTTACG
GATGGCATGACAGTAAGAGAATTATGCAGTGCTGCCATAACCATGAGTGATAACACTGCGGCCAACTTAC
TTCTGACAACGATCGGAGGACCGAAGGAGCTAACCGCTTTTTTGCACAACATGGGGGATCATGTAACTCG
CCTTGATCGTTGGGAACCGGAGCTGAATGAAGCCATACCAAACGACGAGCGTGACACCACGATGCCTGTA
GCAATGGCAACAACGTTGCGCAAACTATTAACTGGCGAACTACTTACTCTAGCTTCCCGGCAACAATTAA
TAGACTGGATGGAGGCGGATAAAGTTGCAGGACCACTTCTGCGCTCGGCCCTTCCGGCTGGCTGGTTTAT
TGCTGATAAATCTGGAGCCGGTGAGCGTGGGTCTCGCGGTATCATTGCAGCACTGGGGCCAGATGGTAAG
CCCTCCCGTATCGTAGTTATCTACACGACGGGGAGTCAGGCAACTATGGATGAACGAAATAGACAGATCG
CTGAGATAGGTGCCTCACTGATTAAGCATTGGTAACTGTCAGACCAAGTTTACTCATATATACTTTAGAT
TGATTTAAAACTTCATTTTTAATTTAAAAGGATCTAGGTGAAGATCCTTTTTGATAATCTCATGACCAAA
ATCCCTTAACGTGAGTTTTCGTTCCACTGAGCGTCAGACCCCGTAGAAAAGATCAAAGGATCTTCTTGAG
ATCCTTTTTTTCTGCGCGTAATCTGCTGCTTGCAAACAAAAAAACCACCGCTACCAGCGGTGGTTTGTTT
GCCGGATCAAGAGCTACCAACTCTTTTTCCGAAGGTAACTGGCTTCAGCAGAGCGCAGATACCAAATACT
GTCCTTCTAGTGTAGCCGTAGTTAGGCCACCACTTCAAGAACTCTGTAGCACCGCCTACATACCTCGCTC
TGCTAATCCTGTTACCAGTGGCTGCTGCCAGTGGCGATAAGTCGTGTCTTACCGGGTTGGACTCAAGACG
ATAGTTACCGGATAAGGCGCAGCGGTCGGGCTGAACGGGGGGTTCGTGCACACAGCCCAGCTTGGAGCGA
ACGACCTACACCGAACTGAGATACCTACAGCGTGAGCTATGAGAAAGCGCCACGCTTCCCGAAGGGAGAA
AGGCGGACAGGTATCCGGTAAGCGGCAGGGTCGGAACAGGAGAGCGCACGAGGGAGCTTCCAGGGGGAAA
CGCCTGGTATCTTTATAGTCCTGTCGGGTTTCGCCACCTCTGACTTGAGCGTCGATTTTTGTGATGCTCG
TCAGGGGGGCGGAGCCTATGGAAAAACGCCAGCAACGCGGCCTTTTTACGGTTCCTGGCCTTTTGCTGGC
CTTTTGCTCACATGTTCTTTCCTGCGTTATCCCCTGATTCTGTGGATAACCGTATTACCGCCTTTGAGTG
AGCTGATACCGCTCGCCGCAGCCGAACGACCGAGCGCAGCGAGTCAGTGAGCGAGGAAGCGGAAGAGCGC
CCAATACGCAAACCGCCTCTCCCCGCGCGTTGGCCGATTCATTAATGCAGCTGGCACGACAGGTTTCCCG
ACTGGAAAGCGGGCAGTGAGCGCAACGCAATTAATGTGAGTTACCTCACTCATTAGGCACCCCAGGCTTT
ACACTTTATGCTTCCGGCTCCTATGTTGTGTGGAATTGTGAGCGGATAACAATTTCACACAGGAAACAGC
TATGACCATGATTACGCCAAGCGCGCAATTAACCCTCACTAAAGGGAACAAAAGCTGGAGCTCTTCGAGT
TTATCATTATCAATACTCGCCATTTCAAAGAATACGTAAATAATTAATAGTAGTGATTTTCCTAACTTTA
TTTAGTCAAAAAATTAGCCTTTTAATTCTGCTGTAACCCGTACATGCCCAAAATAGGGGGCGGGTTACAC
AGAATATATAACACCGAAGGTGCCTGGGTGAACAGGTTTATTCCTGGCATCCACTAAATATAATGGAGCC
CGCTTTTTAAGCTGGCATCCAGAAAAAAAAAGAATCCCAGCACCAAAATATTGTTTTCTTCACCAACCAT
CAGTTCATAGGTCCATTCTCTTAGCGCAACTACAGAGAACAGGGGCACAAACAGGCAAAAAACGGGCACA
ACCTCAATGGAGTGATGCAACCTGCCTGGAGTAAATGATGACACAAGGCAATTGACCCACGCATGTATCT
ATCTCATTTTCTTACACCTTCTATTACCTTCTGCTCTCTCTGATTTGGAAAAAGCTGAAAAAAAAGGTTG
AAACCAGTTCCCTGAAATTATTCCCCTACTTGACTAATAAGTATATAAAGACGGTAGGTATTGATTGTAA
TTCTGTAAATCTATTTCTTAAACTTCTTAAATTCTACTTTTATAGTTAGTCTTTTTTTTAGTTTTAAAAC
ACCAGAACTTAGTTTCGACGGATTCTAGAACTAGTGGATCCCCCGGGACAAAATGGTGAGCAAGGGCGAG
GAGCTGTTCACCGGGGTGGTGCCCATCCTGGTCGAGCTGGACGGCGACGTAAACGGCCACAAGTTCAGCG
TGTCCGGCGAGGGCGAGGGCGATGCCACCTACGGCAAGCTGACCCTGAAGTTCATCTGCACCACCGGCAA
GCTGCCCGTGCCCTGGCCCACCCTCGTGACCACCCTGACCTGGGGCGTGCAGTGCTTCAGCCGCTACCCC
GACCACATGAAGCAGCACGACTTCTTCAAGTCCGCCATGCCCGAAGGCTACGTCCAGGAGCGCACCATCT
TCTTCAAGGACGACGGCAACTACAAGACCCGCGCCGAGGTGAAGTTCGAGGGCGACACCCTGGTGAACCG
CATCGAGCTGAAGGGCATCGACTTCAAGGAGGACGGCAACATCCTGGGGCACAAGCTGGAGTACAACTAC
ATCAGCCACAACGTCTATATCACCGCCGACAAGCAGAAGAACGGCATCAAGGCCAACTTCAAGATCCGCC
ACAACATCGAGGACGGCAGCGTGCAGCTCGCCGACCACTACCAGCAGAACACCCCCATCGGCGACGGCCC
CGTGCTGCTGCCCGACAACCACTACCTGAGCACCCAGTCCGCCCTGAGCAAAGACCCCAACGAGAAGCGC
GATCACATGGTCCTGCTGGAGTTCGTGACCGCCGCCGGGATCACTCTCGGCATGGACGAGCTGTACAAGG
GTGGACCAGGTGGTGGACATCAAACAAGTTTGTACAAAAAAGCTGAACGAGAAACGTAAAATGATATAAA
TATCAATATATTAAATTAGATTTTGCATAAAAAACAGACTACATAATACTGTAAAACACAACATATCCAG
TCACTATGGCGGCCGCATTAGGCACCCCAGGCTTTACACTTTATGCTTCCGGCTCGTATAATGTGTGGAT
TTTGAGTTAGGATCCGTCGAGATTTTCAGGAGCTAAGGAAGCTAAAATGGAGAAAAAAATCACTGGATAT
ACCACCGTTGATATATCCCAATGGCATCGTAAAGAACATTTTGAGGCATTTCAGTCAGTTGCTCAATGTA
CCTATAACCAGACCGTTCAGCTGGATATTACGGCCTTTTTAAAGACCGTAAAGAAAAATAAGCACAAGTT
TTATCCGGCCTTTATTCACATTCTTGCCCGCCTGATGAATGCTCATCCGGAATTCCGTATGGCAATGAAA
GACGGTGAGCTGGTGATATGGGATAGTGTTCACCCTTGTTACACCGTTTTCCATGAGCAAACTGAAACGT
TTTCATCGCTCTGGAGTGAATACCACGACGATTTCCGGCAGTTTCTACACATATATTCGCAAGATGTGGC
GTGTTACGGTGAAAACCTGGCCTATTTCCCTAAAGGGTTTATTGAGAATATGTTTTTCGTCTCAGCCAAT
CCCTGGGTGAGTTTCACCAGTTTTGATTTAAACGTGGCCAATATGGACAACTTCTTCGCCCCCGTTTTCA
CCATGGGCAAATATTATACGCAAGGCGACAAGGTGCTGATGCCGCTGGCGATTCAGGTTCATCATGCCGT
CTGTGATGGCTTCCATGTCGGCAGAATGCTTAATGAATTACAACAGTACTGCGATGAGTGGCAGGGCGGG
GCGTAAACGCCGCGTGGATCCGGCTTACTAAAAGCCAGATAACAGTATGCGTATTTGCGCGCTGATTTTT
GCGGTATAAGAATATATACTGATATGTATACCCGAAGTATGTCAAAAAGAGGTATGCTATGAAGCAGCGT
ATTACAGTGACAGTTGACAGCGACAGCTATCAGTTGCTCAAGGCATATATGATGTCAATATCTCCGGTCT
GGTAAGCACAACCATGCAGAATGAAGCCCGTCGTCTGCGTGCCGAACGCTGGAAAGCGGAAAATCAGGAA
GGGATGGCTGAGGTCGCCCGGTTTATTGAAATGAACGGCTCTTTTGCTGACGAGAACAGGGGCTGGTGAA
ATGCAGTTTAAGGTTTACACCTATAAAAGAGAGAGCCGTTATCGTCTGTTTGTGGATGTACAGAGTGATA
TTATTGACACGCCCGGGCGACGGATGGTGATCCCCCTGGCCAGTGCACGTCTGCTGTCAGATAAAGTCTC
CCGTGAACTTTACCCGGTGGTGCATATCGGGGATGAAAGCTGGCGCATGATGACCACCGATATGGCCAGT
GTGCCGGTCTCCGTTATCGGGGAAGAAGTGGCTGATCTCAGCCACCGCGAAAATGACATCAAAAACGCCA
TTAACCTGATGTTCTGGGGAATATAAATGTCAGGCTCCCTTATACACAGCCAGTCTGCAGGTCGACCATA
GTGACTGGATATGTTGTGTTTTACAGTATTATGTAGTCTGTTTTTTATGCAAAATCTAATTTAATATATT
GATATTTATATCATTTTACGTTTCTCGTTCAGCTTTCTTGTACAAAGTGGTTCGATGTCATGTAATTAGT
TATGTCACGCTTACATTCACGCCCTCCCCCCACATCCGCTCTAACCGAAAAGGAAGGAGTTAGACAACCT
GAAGTCTAGGTCCCTATTTATTTTTTTATAGTTATGTTAGTATTAAGAACGTTATTTATATTTCAAATTT
TTCTTTTTTTTCTGTACAGACGCGTGTACGCATGTAACATTATACTGAAAACCTTGCTTGAGAAGGTTTT
GGGACGCTCGAAGGCTTTAATTTGCGGCCGGTACCCAATTCGCCCTATAGTGAGTCGTATTACGCGCGCT
CACTGGCCGTCGTTTTACAACGTCGTGACTGGGAAAACCCTGGCGTTACCCAACTTAATCGCCTTGCAGC
ACATCCCCCTTTCGCCAGCTGGCGTAATAGCGAAGAGGCCCGCACCGATCGCCCTTCCCAACAGTTGCGC
AGCCTGAATGGCGAATGGCGCG
[124 nt withheld, positions 6393-6516]
C
[91 nt withheld, positions 6518-6608]
A
[49 nt withheld, positions 6610-6658]
CCTTTGACGTTGGAGTCCACGTTCTTT
[37 nt withheld, positions 6686-6722]
ACCCTATCTCGGTCTATTCTTTTGATTTATAAGGGATTTTGCCGATTTCGGCCTATTGGTTAAAAAATGA
GCTGATTTAACAAAAATTTAACGCGAATTTTAACAAAATATTAACGTTTACAATTTCCTGATGCGGTATT
TTCTCCTTACGCATCTGTGCGGTATTTCACACCGCATAGGCAAGTGCACAAACAATACTTAAATAAATAC
TACTCAGTAATAACCTATTTCTTAGCATTTTTGACGAAATTTGCTATTTTGTTAGAGTCTTTTACACCAT
TTGTCTCCACACCTCCGCTTACATCAACACCAATAACGCCATTTAATCTAAGCGCATCACCAACATTTTC
TGGCGTCAGTCCACCAGCTAACATAAAATGTAAGCTTTCGGGGCTCTCTTGCCTTCCAACCCAGTCAGAA
ATCGAGTTCCAATCCAAAAGTTCACCTGTCCCACCTGCTTCTGAATCAAACAAGGGAATAAACGAATGAG
GTTTCTGTGAAGCTGCACTGAGTAGTATGTTGCAGTCTTTTGGAAATACGAGTCTTTTAATAACTGGCAA
ACCGAGGAACTCTTGGTATTCTTGCCACGACTCATCTCCATGCAGTTGGACGATATCAATGCCGTAATCA
TTGACCAGAGCCAAAACATCCTCCTTAGGTTGATTACGAAACACGCCAACCAAGTATTTCGGAGTGCCTG
AACTATTTTTATATGCTTTTACAAGACTTGAAATTTTCCTTGCAATAACCGGGTCAATTGTTCTCTTTCT
ATTGGGCACACATATAATACCCAGCAAGTCAGCATCGGAATCTAGAGCACATTCTGCGGCCTCTGTGCTC
TGCAAGCCGCAAACTTTCACCAATGGACCAGAACTACCTGTGAAATTAATAACAGACATACTCCAAGCTG
CCTTTGTGTGCTTAATCACGTATACTCACGTGCTCAATAGTCACCAATGCCCTCCCTCTTGGCCCTCTCC
TTTTCTTTTTTCGACCGAATTAATTCTTAATCGGCAAAAAAAGAAAAGCTCCGGATCAAGATTGTACGTA
AGGTGACAAGCTATTTTTCAATAAAGAATATCTTCCACTACTGCCATCTGGCGTCATAACTGCAAAGTAC
ACATATATTACGATGCTGTCTATTAAATGCTTCCTATATTATATATATAGTAATGTCGTTTATGGTGCAC
TCTCAGTACAATCTGCTCTGATGCCGCATAGTTAAGCCAGCCCCGACACCCGCCAACACCCGCTGACGCG
CCCTGACGGGCTTGTCTGCTCCCGGCATCCGCTTACAGACAAGCTGTGACCGTCTCCGGGAGCTGCATGT
GTCAGAGGTTTTCACCGTCATCACCGAAACGCGCGA
