>Addgene plasmid #14288 | pAG414GPD-ECFP-ccdB | addgene partial sequence | sequence record 20808 | 14288 with pRS_marker
GACATTACTATATATATAATATACGGAAGCATTTAATAGAACAGCATCGTAATATATGTGTACTTTGCAG
TTATGACGCCAGATGGCAGTAGTGGAAGATATTCTTTATTGAAAAATAGCTTGTCACCTTACGTACAATC
TTGATCCGGAGCTTTTCTTTTTTTGCCGATTAAGAATTAATTCGGTCGAAAAAAGAAAAGGAGAGGGCCA
AGAGGGAGGGCATTGGTGACTATTGAGCACGTGAGTATACGTGATTAAGCACACAAAGGCAGCTTGGAGT
ATGTCTGTTATTAATTTCACAGGTAGTTCTGGTCCATTGGTGAAAGTTTGCGGCTTGCAGAGCACAGAGG
CCGCAGAATGTGCTCTAGATTCCGATGCTGACTTGCTGGGTATTATATGTGTGCCCAATAGAAAGAGAAC
AATTGACCCGGTTATTGCAAGGAAAATTTCAAGTCTTGTAAAAGCATATAAAAATAGTTCAGGCACTCCG
AAATACTTGGTTGGCGTGTTTCGTAATCAACCTAAGGAGGATGTTTTGGCTCTGGTCAATGATTACGGCA
TTGATATCGTCCAACTGCATGGAGATGAGTCGTGGCAAGAATACCAAGAGTTCCTCGGTTTGCCAGTTAT
TAAAAGACTCGTATTTCCAAAAGACTGCAACAT
