>Addgene plasmid #14288 | pAG414GPD-ECFP-ccdB | addgene partial sequence | sequence record 20809 | 14288 with EXFP-R
TAGCCTTCGGGCATGGCGGACTTGAAGAAGTCGTGCTGCTTCATGTGGTCGGGGTAGCGGCTGAAGCACT
GCACGCCCCAGGTCAGGGTGGTCACGAGGGTGGGCCAGGGCACGGGCAGCTTGCCGGTGGTGCAGATGAA
CTTCAGGGTCAGCTTGCCGTAGGTGGCATCGCCCTCGCCCTCGCCGGACACGCTGAACTTGTGGCCGTTT
ACGTCGCCGTCCAGCTCGACCAGGATGGGCACCACCCCGGTGAACAGCTCCTCGCCCTTGCTCACCATTT
TGTCCCGGGGGATCCACTAGTTCTAGAATCCGTCGAAACTAAGTTCTGGTGTTTTAAAACTAAAAAAAAG
ACTAACTATAAAAGTAGAATTTAAGAAGTTTAAGAAATAGATTTACAGAATTACAATCAATACCTACCGT
CTTTATATACTTATTAGTCAAGTAGGGGAATAATTTCAGGGAACTGGTTTCAACCTTTTTTTTCAGCTTT
TTCCAAATCAGAGAGAGCAGAAGGTAATAGAAGGTGTAAGAAAATGAGATAGATACATGCGTGGGTCAAT
TGCCTTGTGTCATCATTTACTCCAGGCAGGTTGCATCACTCCATTGAGGTTGTGCCCGTTTTTTGCCTGT
TTGTGCCCCTGTTCTCTGT
